>Addgene plasmid #158090 | pcDNA3.1-Gαi*-BERKY1 | addgene full sequence | sequence record 311180 | Addgene NGS Result
GACATTGATTATTGACTAGTTATTAATAGTAATCAATTACGGGGTCATTAGTTCATAGCCCATATATGGA
GTTCCGCGTTACATAACTTACGGTAAATGGCCCGCCTGGCTGACCGCCCAACGACCCCCGCCCATTGACG
TCAATAATGACGTATGTTCCCATAGTAACGCCAATAGGGACTTTCCATTGACGTCAATGGGTGGAGTATT
TACGGTAAACTGCCCACTTGGCAGTACATCAAGTGTATCATATGCCAAGTACGCCCCCTATTGACGTCAA
TGACGGTAAATGGCCCGCCTGGCATTATGCCCAGTACATGACCTTATGGGACTTTCCTACTTGGCAGTAC
ATCTACGTATTAGTCATCGCTATTACCATGGTGATGCGGTTTTGGCAGTACATCAATGGGCGTGGATAGC
GGTTTGACTCACGGGGATTTCCAAGTCTCCACCCCATTGACGTCAATGGGAGTTTGTTTTGGCACCAAAA
TCAACGGGACTTTCCAAAATGTCGTAACAACTCCGCCCCATTGACGCAAATGGGCGGTAGGCGTGTACGG
TGGGAGGTCTATATAAGCAGAGCTCTCTGGCTAACTAGAGAACCCACTGCTTACTGGCTTATCGAAATTA
ATACGACTCACTATAGGGAGACCCAAGCTGGCTAGCATGGGATGTATAAAATCAAAAGGGAAAGACAGCA
AGCTTGGATCAGGCGGTAGCGGGGGATCAGGCGGTAGCGGGATGGTCTTCACACTCGAAGATTTCGTTGG
GGACTGGCGACAGACAGCCGGCTACAACCTGGACCAAGTCCTTGAACAGGGAGGTGTGTCCAGTTTGTTT
CAGAATCTCGGGGTGTCCGTAACTCCGATCCAAAGGATTGTCCTGAGCGGTGAAAATGGGCTGAAGATCG
ACATCCATGTCATCATCCCGTATGAAGGTCTGAGCGGCGACCAAATGGGCCAGATCGAAAAAATTTTTAA
GGTGGTGTACCCTGTGGATGATCATCACTTTAAGGTGATCCTGCACTATGGCACACTGGTAATCGACGGG
GTTACGCCGAACATGATCGACTATTTCGGACGGCCGTATGAAGGCATCGCCGTGTTCGACGGCAAAAAGA
TCACTGTAACAGGGACCCTGTGGAACGGCAACAAAATTATCGACGAGCGCCTGATCAACCCCGACGGCTC
CCTGCTGTTCCGAGTAACCATCAACGGAGTGACCGGCTGGCGGCTGTGCGAACGCATTCTGGCGGAATTC
GGATCTGGTGGTTCAGGCGAAAACCTGTATTTTCAGGGCGGAAGCGGAGAAGAGGAGGAAAAGAAAAAAC
AACAGGAGGAGGAGGCGGAGAGGCTGAGGAGGATACAAGAGGAAATGGAAAAAGAAAGAAAGCGGCGAGA
GGAAGATGAGCAGCGACGCCGCAAGGAGGAGGAAGAGAGAAGGATGAAATTGGAGATGGAGGCAAAACGC
AAACAAGAAGAGGAAGAACGGAAGAAACGGGAGGATGATGAAAAGCGGAAGAAAAAGGGATCTGGAGGGT
CAGGGGGCGCGCCCATGGTTTCAAAGGGAGAAGAGTTGTTCACAGGGGTTGTACCGATTCTTGTAGAACT
TGACGGAGATGTCAACGGGCACAAGTTTAGTGTAAGTGGAGAAGGCGAGGGCGATGCGACCTATGGAAAA
CTGACCCTTAAATTTATTTGTACTACGGGTAAATTGCCCGTTCCCTGGCCGACATTGGTAACTACATTCG
GATATGGTTTGATGTGCTTTGCAAGGTATCCGGATCACATGAAGCAGCATGATTTCTTCAAGTCCGCCAT
GCCCGAAGGCTACGTCCAGGAGCGCACCATCTTCTTCAAGGACGACGGCAACTACAAGACCCGCGCCGAG
GTGAAGTTCGAGGGCGACACCCTGGTGAACCGCATCGAGCTGAAGGGCATCGACTTCAAGGAGGACGGCA
ACATCCTGGGGCACAAGCTGGAGTACAACTACAACAGCCACAACGTCTATATCATGGCCGACAAGCAGAA
GAACGGCATCAAGGTGAACTTCAAGATCCGCCACAACATCGAGGACGGCAGCGTGCAGCTCGCCGACCAC
TACCAGCAGAACACCCCCATCGGCGACGGCCCCGTGCTGCTGCCCGACAACCACTACCTGAGCTACCAGT
CCGCCCTGAGCAAAGACCCCAACGAGAAGCGCGATCACATGGTCCTGCTGGAGTTCGTGACCGCCGCCGG
GATCACTCTCGGCATGGACGAGCTGTACAAGGGATCCGGTGGCACCGGTGGATCAGGCTCTTCTCGAGGT
TACTACCATGGTATTTGGGTGGGTGAAGAAGGTCGACTTTCTCGAGGTGGAGAACAAAAACTTATTTCTG
AAGAAGATCTGTGATCTAGAGGGCCCGTTTAAACCCGCTGATCAGCCTCGACTGTGCCTTCTAGTTGCCA
GCCATCTGTTGTTTGCCCCTCCCCCGTGCCTTCCTTGACCCTGGAAGGTGCCACTCCCACTGTCCTTTCC
TAATAAAATGAGGAAATTGCATCGCATTGTCTGAGTAGGTGTCATTCTATTCTGGGGGGTGGGGTGGGGC
AGGACAGCAAGGGGGAGGATTGGGAAGACAATAGCAGGCATGCTGGGGATGCGGTGGGCTCTATGGCTTC
TGAGGCGGAAAGAACCAGCTGGGGCTCTAGGGGGTATCCCC
[124 nt withheld, positions 2702-2825]
C
[91 nt withheld, positions 2827-2917]
A
[49 nt withheld, positions 2919-2967]
CCTTTGACGTTGGAGTCCACGTTCTTT
[37 nt withheld, positions 2995-3031]
ACCCTATCTCGGTCTATTCTTTTGATTTATAAGGGATTTTGCCGATTTCGGCCTATTGGTTAAAAAATGA
GCTGATTTAACAAAAATTTAACGCGAATTAATTCTGTGGAATGTGTGTCAGTTAGGGTGTGGAAAGTCCC
CAGGCTCCCCAGCAGGCAGAAGTATGCAAAGCATGCATCTCAATTAGTCAGCAACCAGGTGTGGAAAGTC
CCCAGGCTCCCCAGCAGGCAGAAGTATGCAAAGCATGCATCTCAATTAGTCAGCAACCATAGTCCCGCCC
CTAACTCCGCCCATCCCGCCCCTAACTCCGCCCAGTTCCGCCCATTCTCCGCCCCATGGCTGACTAATTT
TTTTTATTTATGCAGAGGCCGAGGCCGCCTCTGCCTCTGAGCTATTCCAGAAGTAGTGAGGAGGCTTTTT
TGGAGGCCTAGGCTTTTGCAAAAAGCTCCCGGGAGCTTGTATATCCATTTTCGGATCTGATCAGCACGTG
TTGACAATTAATCATCGGCATAGTATATCGGCATAGTATAATACGACAAGGTGAGGAACTAAACCATGGC
CAAGTTGACCAGTGCCGTTCCGGTGCTCACCGCGCGCGACGTCGCCGGAGCGGTCGAGTTCTGGACCGAC
CGGCTCGGGTTCTCCCGGGACTTCGTGGAGGACGACTTCGCCGGTGTGGTCCGGGACGACGTGACCCTGT
TCATCAGCGCGGTCCAGGACCAGGTGGTGCCGGACAACACCCTGGCCTGGGTGTGGGTGCGCGGCCTGGA
CGAGCTGTACGCCGAGTGGTCGGAGGTCGTGTCCACGAACTTCCGGGACGCCTCCGGGCCGGCCATGACC
GAGATCGGCGAGCAGCCGTGGGGGCGGGAGTTCGCCCTGCGCGACCCGGCCGGCAACTGCGTGCACTTCG
TGGCCGAGGAGCAGGACTGACACGTGCTACGAGATTTCGATTCCACCGCCGCCTTCTATGAAAGGTTGGG
CTTCGGAATCGTTTTCCGGGACGCCGGCTGGATGATCCTCCAGCGCGGGGATCTCATGCTGGAGTTCTTC
GCCCACCCCAACTTGTTTATTGCAGCTTATAATGGTTACAAATAAAGCAATAGCATCACAAATTTCACAA
ATAAAGCATTTTTTTCACTGCATTCTAGTTGTGGTTTGTCCAAACTCATCAATGTATCTTATCATGTCTG
TATACCGTCGACCTCTAGCTAGAGCTTGGCGTAATCATGGTCATAGCTGTTTCCTGTGTGAAATTGTTAT
CCGCTCACAATTCCACACAACATACGAGCCGGAAGCATAAAGTGTAAAGCCTGGGGTGCCTAATGAGTGA
GCTAACTCACATTAATTGCGTTGCGCTCACTGCCCGCTTTCCAGTCGGGAAACCTGTCGTGCCAGCTGCA
TTAATGAATCGGCCAACGCGCGGGGAGAGGCGGTTTGCGTATTGGGCGCTCTTCCGCTTCCTCGCTCACT
GACTCGCTGCGCTCGGTCGTTCGGCTGCGGCGAGCGGTATCAGCTCACTCAAAGGCGGTAATACGGTTAT
CCACAGAATCAGGGGATAACGCAGGAAAGAACATGTGAGCAAAAGGCCAGCAAAAGGCCAGGAACCGTAA
AAAGGCCGCGTTGCTGGCGTTTTTCCATAGGCTCCGCCCCCCTGACGAGCATCACAAAAATCGACGCTCA
AGTCAGAGGTGGCGAAACCCGACAGGACTATAAAGATACCAGGCGTTTCCCCCTGGAAGCTCCCTCGTGC
GCTCTCCTGTTCCGACCCTGCCGCTTACCGGATACCTGTCCGCCTTTCTCCCTTCGGGAAGCGTGGCGCT
TTCTCATAGCTCACGCTGTAGGTATCTCAGTTCGGTGTAGGTCGTTCGCTCCAAGCTGGGCTGTGTGCAC
GAACCCCCCGTTCAGCCCGACCGCTGCGCCTTATCCGGTAACTATCGTCTTGAGTCCAACCCGGTAAGAC
ACGACTTATCGCCACTGGCAGCAGCCACTGGTAACAGGATTAGCAGAGCGAGGTATGTAGGCGGTGCTAC
AGAGTTCTTGAAGTGGTGGCCTAACTACGGCTACACTAGAAGAACAGTATTTGGTATCTGCGCTCTGCTG
AAGCCAGTTACCTTCGGAAAAAGAGTTGGTAGCTCTTGATCCGGCAAACAAACCACCGCTGGTAGCGGTG
GTTTTTTTGTTTGCAAGCAGCAGATTACGCGCAGAAAAAAAGGATCTCAAGAAGATCCTTTGATCTTTTC
TACGGGGTCTGACGCTCAGTGGAACGAAAACTCACGTTAAGGGATTTTGGTCATGAGATTATCAAAAAGG
ATCTTCACCTAGATCCTTTTAAATTAAAAATGAAGTTTTAAATCAATCTAAAGTATATATGAGTAAACTT
GGTCTGACAGTTACCAATGCTTAATCAGTGAGGCACCTATCTCAGCGATCTGTCTATTTCGTTCATCCAT
AGTTGCCTGACTCCCCGTCGTGTAGATAACTACGATACGGGAGGGCTTACCATCTGGCCCCAGTGCTGCA
ATGATACCGCGAGACCCACGCTCACCGGCTCCAGATTTATCAGCAATAAACCAGCCAGCCGGAAGGGCCG
AGCGCAGAAGTGGTCCTGCAACTTTATCCGCCTCCATCCAGTCTATTAATTGTTGCCGGGAAGCTAGAGT
AAGTAGTTCGCCAGTTAATAGTTTGCGCAACGTTGTTGCCATTGCTACAGGCATCGTGGTGTCACGCTCG
TCGTTTGGTATGGCTTCATTCAGCTCCGGTTCCCAACGATCAAGGCGAGTTACATGATCCCCCATGTTGT
GCAAAAAAGCGGTTAGCTCCTTCGGTCCTCCGATCGTTGTCAGAAGTAAGTTGGCCGCAGTGTTATCACT
CATGGTTATGGCAGCACTGCATAATTCTCTTACTGTCATGCCATCCGTAAGATGCTTTTCTGTGACTGGT
GAGTACTCAACCAAGTCATTCTGAGAATAGTGTATGCGGCGACCGAGTTGCTCTTGCCCGGCGTCAATAC
GGGATAATACCGCGCCACATAGCAGAACTTTAAAAGTGCTCATCATTGGAAAACGTTCTTCGGGGCGAAA
ACTCTCAAGGATCTTACCGCTGTTGAGATCCAGTTCGATGTAACCCACTCGTGCACCCAACTGATCTTCA
GCATCTTTTACTTTCACCAGCGTTTCTGGGTGAGCAAAAACAGGAAGGCAAAATGCCGCAAAAAAGGGAA
TAAGGGCGACACGGAAATGTTGAATACTCATACTCTTCCTTTTTCAATATTATTGAAGCATTTATCAGGG
TTATTGTCTCATGAGCGGATACATATTTGAATGTATTTAGAAAAATAAACAAATAGGGGTTCCGCGCACA
TTTCCCCGAAAAGTGCCACCTGACGTCGACGGATCGGGAGATCTCCCGATCCCCTATGGTGCACTCTCAG
TACAATCTGCTCTGATGCCGCATAGTTAAGCCAGTATCTGCTCCCTGCTTGTGTGTTGGAGGTCGCTGAG
TAGTGCGCGAGCAAAATTTAAGCTACAACAAGGCAAGGCTTGACCGACAATTGCATGAAGAATCTGCTTA
GGGTTAGGCGTTTTGCGCTGCTTCGCGATGTACGGGCCAGATATACGCGTT
Features (pLannotate 1.2.2; 23 found; start..end, strand, type, name):
      1..380     +  enhancer       CMV enhancer: human cytomegalovirus immediate early enhancer
    381..584     +  promoter       CMV promoter: human cytomegalovirus (CMV) immediate early promoter
    580..613     +  LTR            5' LTR (truncated) (fragment): truncated 5' long terminal repeat (LTR) from HIV-1
    629..647     +  promoter       T7 promoter: promoter for bacteriophage T7 RNA polymerase
    742..1254    +  CDS            Nluc: NanoLuc® luciferase human codon-optimized
   1279..1299    +  CDS            TEV site: tobacco etch virus (TEV) protease recognition and cleavage site
   1555..2271    +  CDS            Citrine: Citrine is a basic (constitutively fluorescent) yellow fluorescent protein published in 2001, derived from Aequorea victoria. It has moderate acid sensitivity.
   2432..2656    +  polyA_signal   bGH poly(A) signal: bovine growth hormone polyadenylation signal
   2660..2681    +  promoter       SV40 promoter (fragment): SV40 enhancer and early promoter
   2702..3130    +  rep_origin     f1 ori (sequence partly withheld): f1 bacteriophage origin of replication; arrow indicates direction of (+) strand synthesis
   3144..3473    +  promoter       SV40 promoter: SV40 enhancer and early promoter
   3521..3568    +  promoter       EM7 promoter: synthetic bacterial promoter&nbsp
   3587..3961    +  CDS            BleoR: antibiotic-binding protein; Sh ble from Streptoalloteichus hindustanus; confers resistance to bleomycin, phleomycin, and Zeocin™
   3971..4096    +  CDS            ble (fragment): BLE_KLEPN - Experimental evidence at protein level: Swiss-Prot protein existence level 1. Binding protein with a strong affinity to the bleomycin family of antibiotics. Binds to CL990; an antimitotic-antibiotic compound. From Klebsiella pneumoniae.
   4091..4212    +  polyA_signal   SV40 poly(A) signal: SV40 polyadenylation signal
   4285..4301    -  protein_bind   lac operator: The lac repressor binds to the lac operator to inhibit transcription in E. coli. This inhibition can be relieved by adding lactose or isopropyl-β-D-thiogalactopyranoside (IPTG). lac repressor encoded by lacI
   4309..4339    -  promoter       lac promoter: promoter for the E. coli lac operon
   4354..4375    -  protein_bind   CAP binding site: CAP binding activates transcription in the presence of cAMP. E. coli catabolite activator protein
   4388..4480    -  CDS            lacI (fragment): lac repressor; lacI; The lac repressor binds to the lac operator to inhibit transcription in E. coli. This inhibition can be relieved by adding lactose or isopropyl-β-D-thiogalactopyranoside (IPTG).
   4663..5251    -  rep_origin     ori: high-copy-number ColE1/pMB1/pBR322/pUC origin of replication
   5422..6282    -  CDS            AmpR: β-lactamase; bla; confers resistance to ampicillin, carbenicillin, and related antibiotics
   6283..6387    -  promoter       AmpR promoter: bla
   6446..6498    -  misc_feature   bom (fragment): basis of mobility region from pBR322
