[The description below was written by a language model from this plasmid's Addgene catalogue record and pLannotate feature annotations shown in this document.]
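Description:
pcDNA3.1-Gαi*-BERKY1 is a mammalian expression plasmid built on the pcDNA3.1(+) backbone that encodes a single-chain BRET biosensor for detecting GTP-bound (active) Gαi. It is propagated in E. coli through a high-copy ColE1/pUC-type origin with ampicillin resistance (AmpR/bla). An f1 origin is also present. For selection in mammalian cells it carries a Zeocin resistance cassette in which the Sh ble gene (BleoR) sits behind both the SV40 early promoter and the bacterial EM7 promoter and is followed by the SV40 poly(A) signal.

The insert, cloned between NheI and XbaI sites, is driven by the CMV enhancer/promoter and terminated by the bGH polyadenylation signal, with a T7 promoter lying just upstream of the coding region. According to the record, the fusion reads Lyn11–Nluc–ER/K linker–YFP–KB1753–myc. Lyn11 is a short N-terminal membrane-targeting sequence, NanoLuc luciferase is the BRET donor, and the YFP, annotated as Citrine in the feature table, is the acceptor. The ER/K linker is a long helical spacer separating donor and acceptor. KB1753 serves as the detector module for Gαi-GTP, and a C-terminal myc tag allows immunodetection. The general principle of such a design is that binding of active Gαi at the membrane changes donor–acceptor proximity and so alters the BRET signal, permitting measurement of G-protein activity in live cells. The automated annotation also marks a TEV protease site between Nluc and Citrine but does not label Lyn11, the linker, KB1753 or myc. The sequenced record is 6,652 nt, shorter than the 7,156 bp total listed in the catalogue, a discrepancy the record does not explain.
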