Addgene plasmid #158090: pcDNA3.1-Gαi*-BERKY1
Purpose: BRET biosensor for detection of Gαi-GTP in mammalian expression vector pcDNA3.1(+)
Depositing lab: Mikel Garcia-Marcos. Depositing organization: Boston University Medical Campus. Publication: Revealing the Activity of Trimeric G-proteins in Live Cells with a Versatile Biosensor Design. Maziarz M, Park JC, Leyme A, Marivin A, Garcia-Lopez A, Patel PP, Garcia-Marcos M. Cell. 2020 Jun 27. pii: S0092-8674(20)30752-2. doi: 10.1016/j.cell.2020.06.020. PubMed 32634377.
Backbone
  Vector backbone: pcDNA3.1(+)
  Backbone size w/o insert (bp): 5428
  Total vector size (bp): 7156
  Vector type: Mammalian Expression
  Selectable markers: Zeocin
Growth in bacteria
  Bacterial resistance: Ampicillin, 100 μg/mL
  Growth temperature: 37°C
  Growth strain: DH5alpha
  Copy number: High Copy
Gene/Insert
  Gene/Insert name: Lyn11-Nluc-ER/K linker-YFP-KB1753-myc (alt name: Gαi*-BERKY1)
  Insert size (bp): 1728
  Promoter: CMV
  Tag / fusion protein: myc (C terminal on insert)
  Cloning method: Restriction Enzyme; 5′ cloning site Nhel (not destroyed); 3′ cloning site Xbal (not destroyed)
  Sequencing primers: 5′ CMV-F; 3′ BGH-rev
Terms and licenses: Academic/Nonprofit Terms; Industry Terms: Not Available to Industry
How to cite: pcDNA3.1-Gαi*-BERKY1 was a gift from Mikel Garcia-Marcos (Addgene plasmid # 158090 ; http://n2t.net/addgene:158090 ; RRID:Addgene_158090)
