>Addgene plasmid #158090 | pcDNA3.1-Gαi*-BERKY1 | depositor partial sequence | sequence record 305054 | insert between Nhel/Xbal
ATGGGATGTATAAAATCAAAAGGGAAAGACAGCAAGCTTGGATCAGGCGGTAGCGGGGGATCAGGCGGTA
GCGGGATGGTCTTCACACTCGAAGATTTCGTTGGGGACTGGCGACAGACAGCCGGCTACAACCTGGACCA
AGTCCTTGAACAGGGAGGTGTGTCCAGTTTGTTTCAGAATCTCGGGGTGTCCGTAACTCCGATCCAAAGG
ATTGTCCTGAGCGGTGAAAATGGGCTGAAGATCGACATCCATGTCATCATCCCGTATGAAGGTCTGAGCG
GCGACCAAATGGGCCAGATCGAAAAAATTTTTAAGGTGGTGTACCCTGTGGATGATCATCACTTTAAGGT
GATCCTGCACTATGGCACACTGGTAATCGACGGGGTTACGCCGAACATGATCGACTATTTCGGACGGCCG
TATGAAGGCATCGCCGTGTTCGACGGCAAAAAGATCACTGTAACAGGGACCCTGTGGAACGGCAACAAAA
TTATCGACGAGCGCCTGATCAACCCCGACGGCTCCCTGCTGTTCCGAGTAACCATCAACGGAGTGACCGG
CTGGCGGCTGTGCGAACGCATTCTGGCGGAATTCGGATCTGGTGGTTCAGGCGAAAACCTGTATTTTCAG
GGCGGAAGCGGAGAAGAGGAGGAAAAGAAAAAACAACAGGAGGAGGAGGCGGAGAGGCTGAGGAGGATAC
AAGAGGAAATGGAAAAAGAAAGAAAGCGGCGAGAGGAAGATGAGCAGCGACGCCGCAAGGAGGAGGAAGA
GAGAAGGATGAAATTGGAGATGGAGGCAAAACGCAAACAAGAAGAGGAAGAACGGAAGAAACGGGAGGAT
GATGAAAAGCGGAAGAAAAAGGGATCTGGAGGGTCAGGGGGCGCGCCCATGGTTTCAAAGGGAGAAGAGT
TGTTCACAGGGGTTGTACCGATTCTTGTAGAACTTGACGGAGATGTCAACGGGCACAAGTTTAGTGTAAG
TGGAGAAGGCGAGGGCGATGCGACCTATGGAAAACTGACCCTTAAATTTATTTGTACTACGGGTAAATTG
CCCGTTCCCTGGCCGACATTGGTAACTACATTCGGATATGGTTTGATGTGCTTTGCAAGGTATCCGGATC
ACATGAAGCAGCATGATTTCTTCAAGTCCGCCATGCCCGAAGGCTACGTCCAGGAGCGCACCATCTTCTT
CAAGGACGACGGCAACTACAAGACCCGCGCCGAGGTGAAGTTCGAGGGCGACACCCTGGTGAACCGCATC
GAGCTGAAGGGCATCGACTTCAAGGAGGACGGCAACATCCTGGGGCACAAGCTGGAGTACAACTACAACA
GCCACAACGTCTATATCATGGCCGACAAGCAGAAGAACGGCATCAAGGTGAACTTCAAGATCCGCCACAA
CATCGAGGACGGCAGCGTGCAGCTCGCCGACCACTACCAGCAGAACACCCCCATCGGCGACGGCCCCGTG
CTGCTGCCCGACAACCACTACCTGAGCTACCAGTCCGCCCTGAGCAAAGACCCCAACGAGAAGCGCGATC
ACATGGTCCTGCTGGAGTTCGTGACCGCCGCCGGGATCACTCTCGGCATGGACGAGCTGTACAAGGGATC
CGGTGGCACCGGTGGATCAGGCTCTTCTCGAGGTTACTACCATGGTATTTGGGTGGGTGAAGAAGGTCGA
CTTTCTCGAGGTGGAGAACAAAAACTTATTTCTGAAGAAGATCTGTGA
